Addgene plasmid #46347: pTK47_mCherry-LGN-hardened
Purpose: rescues the phenotypes caused by LGN RNAi
Depositing lab: Iain Cheeseman. Depositing organization: Whitehead Institute for Biomedical Research. Publication: Cortical dynein and asymmetric membrane elongation coordinately position the spindle in anaphase. Kiyomitsu T, Cheeseman IM. Cell. 2013 Jul 18;154(2):391-402. doi: 10.1016/j.cell.2013.06.010. PubMed 23870127.
Backbone
  Vector backbone: pEGFP-C1
  Total vector size (bp): 4800
  Vector type: Mammalian Expression
Growth in bacteria
  Bacterial resistance: Kanamycin, 50 μg/mL
  Growth temperature: 37°C
  Growth strain: DH5alpha
  Copy number: High Copy
Gene/Insert
  Gene/Insert name: LGN (alt name: GPSM2)
  Species: H. sapiens (human)
  Insert size (bp): 2000
  Mutation: siRNA resistant, gaGTtGacTgcTcgTTtA; deletion of S524
  GenBank ID: NP_037428.3
  Entrez Gene: GPSM2 (a.k.a. CMCS, DFNB82, LGN, PINS)
  Promoter: CMV
  Tag / fusion protein: mCherry (N terminal on backbone)
  Cloning method: Restriction Enzyme; 5′ cloning site XhoI (not destroyed); 3′ cloning site SacII (not destroyed)
  Sequencing primers: 5′ GGCATGGACGAGCTGTACAAG; 3′ GCATTCATTTTATGTTTCAGG
Terms and licenses: Academic/Nonprofit Terms; Industry Terms: Not Available to Industry
How to cite: pTK47_mCherry-LGN-hardened was a gift from Iain Cheeseman (Addgene plasmid # 46347 ; http://n2t.net/addgene:46347 ; RRID:Addgene_46347)
