[The description below was written by a language model from this plasmid's Addgene catalogue record and pLannotate feature annotations shown in this document.]
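Description:
pTK47_mCherry-LGN-hardened is a mammalian expression plasmid built on the pEGFP-C1 backbone, in which the original fluorescent protein has been replaced by mCherry to give an N-terminal red fluorescent fusion. It is propagated in E. coli as a high-copy plasmid through a ColE1/pUC-type origin and also carries an f1 phage origin. A single NeoR/KanR cassette serves both hosts. The bacterial bla promoter drives kanamycin resistance in bacteria, while the SV40 enhancer/early promoter and an HSV TK polyadenylation signal allow G418 selection of transfected mammalian cells. The catalogue lists the vector at about 4.8 kb with a roughly 2 kb insert, which fits the 6,854 nt full depositor sequence.

The payload is human LGN (GPSM2), cloned between XhoI and SacII downstream of mCherry. It is expressed from the CMV immediate early enhancer and promoter and terminated by the SV40 poly(A) signal. The annotation also detects a linker between mCherry and LGN containing an S-Tag and a short fragment resembling a TEV cleavage/affinity tag module, although the catalogue entry mentions only mCherry.

The LGN coding sequence is "hardened": nucleotide changes in the siRNA target site make the transcript resistant to knockdown. The record also notes a deletion of S524. LGN acts with NuMA and Gαi proteins to recruit cortical dynein-dynactin and orient the mitotic spindle. The construct is intended for rescue experiments, in which endogenous LGN is depleted by RNAi and the fluorescent, siRNA-resistant version restores function while its localisation is imaged.
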