Features (pLannotate 1.2.2; 18 found; start..end, strand, type, name):
     61..364     +  enhancer       CMV enhancer: human cytomegalovirus immediate early enhancer
    365..568     +  promoter       CMV promoter: human cytomegalovirus (CMV) immediate early promoter
    613..1320    +  CDS            mCherry: mCherry is a basic (constitutively fluorescent) red fluorescent protein published in 2004, derived from Discosoma sp.. It is reported to be a very rapidly-maturing monomer with low acid sensitivity.
   1347..1365    +  misc_feature   MCS (fragment): pBluescript multiple cloning site
   1366..1385    +  CDS            capTEV™ (fragment): composite tag for in vivo biotinylation, TEV protease cleavage, and 6xHis tagging
   1399..1443    +  CDS            S-Tag: affinity and epitope tag derived from pancreatic ribonuclease A
   1468..3498    +  CDS            GPSM2: GPSM2_HUMAN - Also known as LGN. Experimental evidence at protein level: Swiss-Prot protein existence level 1. Plays an important role in mitotic spindle pole organization via its interaction with NUMA1 (PubMed:11781568, PubMed:15632202, PubMed:21816348). Required for cortical dynein-dynactin complex recruitment during metaphase (PubMed:22327364). Plays a role in metaphase spindle orientation (PubMed:22327364). Plays also an important role in asymmetric cell divisions (PubMed:21816348). Has guanine nucleotide dissociation inhibitor (GDI) activity towards G(i) alpha proteins, such as GNAI1 and
   3502..3523    +  misc_feature   MCS (fragment): multiple cloning site
   3535..3619    +  CDS            large T antigen (fragment): large T antigen from SV40 (simian virus 40)
   3642..3763    +  polyA_signal   SV40 poly(A) signal: SV40 polyadenylation signal
   3797..4225    -  rep_origin     f1 ori (sequence partly withheld): f1 bacteriophage origin of replication; arrow indicates direction of (+) strand synthesis
   4252..4356    +  promoter       AmpR promoter: bla
   4358..4715    +  promoter       SV40 promoter: SV40 enhancer and early promoter
   4750..5544    +  CDS            NeoR/KanR: aminoglycoside phosphotransferase from Tn5; aph(3')-II (or nptII); confers resistance to neomycin, kanamycin, and G418 (Geneticin®)
   5565..5717    +  CDS            ble (fragment): BLE_KLEPN - Experimental evidence at protein level: Swiss-Prot protein existence level 1. Binding protein with a strong affinity to the bleomycin family of antibiotics. Binds to CL990; an antimitotic-antibiotic compound. From Klebsiella pneumoniae.
   5776..5823    +  polyA_signal   HSV TK poly(A) signal: herpes simplex virus thymidine kinase polyadenylation signal (Cole and Stacy, 1985)
   5914..5930    -  polyA_signal   bGH poly(A) signal (fragment): bovine growth hormone polyadenylation signal
   6152..6740    +  rep_origin     ori: high-copy-number ColE1/pMB1/pBR322/pUC origin of replication
>Addgene plasmid #46347 | pTK47_mCherry-LGN-hardened | depositor full sequence | sequence record 65816 | pTK47_mCherry-LGN-hardened sequence 6854 bps
TAGTTATTAATAGTAATCAATTACGGGGTCATTAGTTCATAGCCCATATATGGAGTTCCGCGTTACATAA
CTTACGGTAAATGGCCCGCCTGGCTGACCGCCCAACGACCCCCGCCCATTGACGTCAATAATGACGTATG
TTCCCATAGTAACGCCAATAGGGACTTTCCATTGACGTCAATGGGTGGAGTATTTACGGTAAACTGCCCA
CTTGGCAGTACATCAAGTGTATCATATGCCAAGTACGCCCCCTATTGACGTCAATGACGGTAAATGGCCC
GCCTGGCATTATGCCCAGTACATGACCTTATGGGACTTTCCTACTTGGCAGTACATCTACGTATTAGTCA
TCGCTATTACCATGGTGATGCGGTTTTGGCAGTACATCAATGGGCGTGGATAGCGGTTTGACTCACGGGG
ATTTCCAAGTCTCCACCCCATTGACGTCAATGGGAGTTTGTTTTGGCACCAAAATCAACGGGACTTTCCA
AAATGTCGTAACAACTCCGCCCCATTGACGCAAATGGGCGGTAGGCGTGTACGGTGGGAGGTCTATATAA
GCAGAGCTGGTTTAGTGAACCGTCAGATCCGCTAGCGCTACCGGTCGCCACCATGGTGAGCAAGGGCGAG
GAGGATAACATGGCCATCATCAAGGAGTTCATGCGCTTCAAGGTGCACATGGAGGGCTCCGTGAACGGCC
ACGAGTTCGAGATCGAGGGCGAGGGCGAGGGCCGCCCCTACGAGGGCACCCAGACCGCCAAGCTGAAGGT
GACCAAGGGTGGCCCCCTGCCCTTCGCCTGGGACATCCTGTCCCCTCAGTTCATGTACGGCTCCAAGGCC
TACGTGAAGCACCCCGCCGACATCCCCGACTACTTGAAGCTGTCCTTCCCCGAGGGCTTCAAGTGGGAGC
GCGTGATGAACTTCGAGGACGGCGGCGTGGTGACCGTGACCCAGGACTCCTCCCTGCAGGACGGCGAGTT
CATCTACAAGGTGAAGCTGCGCGGCACCAACTTCCCCTCCGACGGCCCCGTAATGCAGAAGAAGACCATG
GGCTGGGAGGCCTCCTCCGAGCGGATGTACCCCGAGGACGGCGCCCTGAAGGGCGAGATCAAGCAGAGGC
TGAAGCTGAAGGACGGCGGCCACTACGACGCTGAGGTCAAGACCACCTACAAGGCCAAGAAGCCCGTGCA
GCTGCCCGGCGCCTACAACGTCAACATCAAGTTGGACATCACCTCCCACAACGAGGACTACACCATCGTG
GAACAGTACGAACGCGCCGAGGGCCGCCACTCCACCGGCGGCATGGACGAGCTGTACAAGTCCGGAGGGG
ATCGGTGGAGCTCCACCGGTGGCGGCCGCTCTAGAGAGAATCTTTATTTTCAGGGCGCCGCCAAATTCAA
AGAAACCGCTGCTGCTAAATTCGAACGCCAGCACATGGACAGCGGAGGTGGAGGTACTAGTCTCGAGATG
AGAGAAGACCATTCTTTTCATGTTCGTTACAGAATGGAAGCTTCTTGCCTAGAGCTGGCCTTGGAAGGGG
AACGTCTATGTAAATCAGGAGACTGCCGCGCTGGCGTGTCATTCTTTGAAGCTGCAGTTCAAGTTGGAAC
TGAAGACCTAAAAACACTTAGCGCTATTTACAGCCAGTTGGGCAATGCTTATTTCTATTTGCATGATTAT
GCCAAAGCATTAGAATATCACCATCATGATTTAACCCTTGCAAGGACTATTGGAGACCAGCTGGGGGAAG
CGAAAGCTAGTGGTAATCTGGGAAACACCTTAAAAGTTCTTGGGAATTTTGACGAAGCCATAGTTTGTTG
TCAGCGACACCTAGATATTTCCAGAGAGCTTAATGACAAGGTGGGAGAAGCAAGAGCACTTTACAATCTT
GGGAATGTGTATCATGCCAAAGGGAAAAGTTTTGGTTGCCCTGGTCCCCAGGATGTAGGAGAATTTCCAG
AAGAAGTGAGAGATGCTCTGCAGGCAGCCGTGGATTTTTATGAGGAAAACCTATCATTAGTGACTGCTTT
GGGTGACCGAGCGGCACAAGGACGTGCCTTTGGAAATCTTGGAAACACACATTACCTCCTTGGCAACTTC
AGGGATGCAGTTATAGCTCATGAGCAGCGTCTCCTTATTGCAAAAGAATTTGGAGATAAAGCAGCTGAAA
GAAGAGCATATAGCAACCTTGGAAATGCATATATATTTCTTGGTGAATTTGAAACTGCCTCGGAATACTA
CAAGAAGACACTACTGTTGGCCCGACAGCTTAAAGACCGAGCTGTAGAAGCACAGTCTTGTTACAGTCTT
GGAAATACATATACTTTACTTCAAGACTATGAAAAGGCCATTGATTATCATCTGAAGCACTTAGCAATTG
CTCAAGAGCTGAATGATAGAATTGGTGAAGGAAGAGCATGTTGGAGCTTAGGAAATGCATACACAGCACT
AGGAAATCATGATCAAGCAATGCATTTTGCTGAAAAGCACTTGGAAATTTCAAGAGAGGTTGGGGATAAA
AGTGGTGAGTTGACTGCTCGTTTAAATCTCTCAGACCTTCAAATGGTTCTTGGTCTGAGCTACAGCACAA
ATAACTCCATAATGTCTGAAAATACTGAAATTGATAGCAGTTTGAATGGTGTACGCCCCAAGTTGGGACG
CCGGCATAGTATGGAAAATATGGAACTTATGAAGTTAACACCAGAAAAGGTACAGAACTGGAACAGTGAA
ATTCTTGCTAAGCAAAAACCTCTTATTGCCAAACCTTCTGCAAAGCTACTCTTTGTCAACAGACTGAAGG
GGAAAAAATACAAAACGAATTCCTCCACTAAAGTTCTCCAAGATGCCAGTAATTCTATTGACCACCGAAT
TCCAAATTCTCAGAGGAAAATCAGTGCAGATACTATTGGAGATGAAGGGTTCTTTGACTTATTAAGCCGA
TTTCAAAGCAATAGGATGGATGATCAGAGATGTTGCTTACAAGAAAAGAACTGCCATACAGCTTCAACAA
CAACTTCTTCCACTCCCCCTAAAATGATGCTAAAAACATCATCTGTTCCTGTGGTATCCCCCAACACGGA
TGAGTTTTTAGATCTTCTTGCCAGCTCACAGAGTCGCCGTCTGGATGACCAGAGGGCTAGTTTCAGTAAT
TTGCCAGGGCTTCGTCTAACACAAAACAGCCAGTCGGTACTTAGCCACCTGATGACTAATGACAACAAAG
AGGCTGATGAAGATTTCTTTGACATCCTTGTAAAATGTCAAGGATCCAGATTAGATGATCAAAGATGTGC
TCCACCACCTGCTACCACAAAGGGTCCGACAGTACCAGATGAAGACTTTTTCAGCCTTATTTTACGGTCC
CAGGGAAAGAGAATGGATGAACAGAGAGTTCTTTTACAAAGAGATCAAAACAGAGACACTGACTTTGGGC
TAAAGGACTTTTTGCAAAATAATGCTTTGTTGGAGTTTAAAAATTCAGGGAAAAAATCGGCAGACCATTA
GCCGCGGGCCCGGGATCCACCGGATCTAGATAACTGATCATAATCAGCCATACCACATTTGTAGAGGTTT
TACTTGCTTTAAAAAACCTCCCACACCTCCCCCTGAACCTGAAACATAAAATGAATGCAATTGTTGTTGT
TAACTTGTTTATTGCAGCTTATAATGGTTACAAATAAAGCAATAGCATCACAAATTTCACAAATAAAGCA
TTTTTTTCACTGCATTCTAGTTGTGGTTTGTCCAAACTCATCAATGTATCTTAACGCGTAAATTGTAAGC
GTTAATATTTTGTTAAAATTCGCGTTAAATTTTTGTTAAATCAGCTCATTTTTTAACCAATAGGCCGAAA
TCGGCAAAATCCCTTATAAATCAAAAGAATAGACCGAGATAGGGT
[37 nt withheld, positions 3896-3932]
AAAGAACGTGGACTCCAACGTCAAAGG
[49 nt withheld, positions 3960-4008]
T
[91 nt withheld, positions 4010-4100]
G
[124 nt withheld, positions 4102-4225]
CAGGTGGCACTTTTCGGGGAAATGTGCGCGGAACCCCTATTTGTTTATTTTTCTAAATACATTCAAATAT
GTATCCGCTCATGAGACAATAACCCTGATAAATGCTTCAATAATATTGAAAAAGGAAGAGTCCTGAGGCG
GAAAGAACCAGCTGTGGAATGTGTGTCAGTTAGGGTGTGGAAAGTCCCCAGGCTCCCCAGCAGGCAGAAG
TATGCAAAGCATGCATCTCAATTAGTCAGCAACCAGGTGTGGAAAGTCCCCAGGCTCCCCAGCAGGCAGA
AGTATGCAAAGCATGCATCTCAATTAGTCAGCAACCATAGTCCCGCCCCTAACTCCGCCCATCCCGCCCC
TAACTCCGCCCAGTTCCGCCCATTCTCCGCCCCATGGCTGACTAATTTTTTTTATTTATGCAGAGGCCGA
GGCCGCCTCGGCCTCTGAGCTATTCCAGAAGTAGTGAGGAGGCTTTTTTGGAGGCCTAGGCTTTTGCAAA
GATCGATCAAGAGACAGGATGAGGATCGTTTCGCATGATTGAACAAGATGGATTGCACGCAGGTTCTCCG
GCCGCTTGGGTGGAGAGGCTATTCGGCTATGACTGGGCACAACAGACAATCGGCTGCTCTGATGCCGCCG
TGTTCCGGCTGTCAGCGCAGGGGCGCCCGGTTCTTTTTGTCAAGACCGACCTGTCCGGTGCCCTGAATGA
ACTGCAAGACGAGGCAGCGCGGCTATCGTGGCTGGCCACGACGGGCGTTCCTTGCGCAGCTGTGCTCGAC
GTTGTCACTGAAGCGGGAAGGGACTGGCTGCTATTGGGCGAAGTGCCGGGGCAGGATCTCCTGTCATCTC
ACCTTGCTCCTGCCGAGAAAGTATCCATCATGGCTGATGCAATGCGGCGGCTGCATACGCTTGATCCGGC
TACCTGCCCATTCGACCACCAAGCGAAACATCGCATCGAGCGAGCACGTACTCGGATGGAAGCCGGTCTT
GTCGATCAGGATGATCTGGACGAAGAGCATCAGGGGCTCGCGCCAGCCGAACTGTTCGCCAGGCTCAAGG
CGAGCATGCCCGACGGCGAGGATCTCGTCGTGACCCATGGCGATGCCTGCTTGCCGAATATCATGGTGGA
AAATGGCCGCTTTTCTGGATTCATCGACTGTGGCCGGCTGGGTGTGGCGGACCGCTATCAGGACATAGCG
TTGGCTACCCGTGATATTGCTGAAGAGCTTGGCGGCGAATGGGCTGACCGCTTCCTCGTGCTTTACGGTA
TCGCCGCTCCCGATTCGCAGCGCATCGCCTTCTATCGCCTTCTTGACGAGTTCTTCTGAGCGGGACTCTG
GGGTTCGAAATGACCGACCAAGCGACGCCCAACCTGCCATCACGAGATTTCGATTCCACCGCCGCCTTCT
ATGAAAGGTTGGGCTTCGGAATCGTTTTCCGGGACGCCGGCTGGATGATCCTCCAGCGCGGGGATCTCAT
GCTGGAGTTCTTCGCCCACCCTAGGGGGAGGCTAACTGAAACACGGAAGGAGACAATACCGGAAGGAACC
CGCGCTATGACGGCAATAAAAAGACAGAATAAAACGCACGGTGTTGGGTCGTTTGTTCATAAACGCGGGG
TTCGGTCCCAGGGCTGGCACTCTGTCGATACCCCACCGAGACCCCATTGGGGCCAATACGCCCGCGTTTC
TTCCTTTTCCCCACCCCACCCCCCAAGTTCGGGTGAAGGCCCAGGGCTCGCAGCCAACGTCGGGGCGGCA
GGCCCTGCCATAGCCTCAGGTTACTCATATATACTTTAGATTGATTTAAAACTTCATTTTTAATTTAAAA
GGATCTAGGTGAAGATCCTTTTTGATAATCTCATGACCAAAATCCCTTAACGTGAGTTTTCGTTCCACTG
AGCGTCAGACCCCGTAGAAAAGATCAAAGGATCTTCTTGAGATCCTTTTTTTCTGCGCGTAATCTGCTGC
TTGCAAACAAAAAAACCACCGCTACCAGCGGTGGTTTGTTTGCCGGATCAAGAGCTACCAACTCTTTTTC
CGAAGGTAACTGGCTTCAGCAGAGCGCAGATACCAAATACTGTCCTTCTAGTGTAGCCGTAGTTAGGCCA
CCACTTCAAGAACTCTGTAGCACCGCCTACATACCTCGCTCTGCTAATCCTGTTACCAGTGGCTGCTGCC
AGTGGCGATAAGTCGTGTCTTACCGGGTTGGACTCAAGACGATAGTTACCGGATAAGGCGCAGCGGTCGG
GCTGAACGGGGGGTTCGTGCACACAGCCCAGCTTGGAGCGAACGACCTACACCGAACTGAGATACCTACA
GCGTGAGCTATGAGAAAGCGCCACGCTTCCCGAAGGGAGAAAGGCGGACAGGTATCCGGTAAGCGGCAGG
GTCGGAACAGGAGAGCGCACGAGGGAGCTTCCAGGGGGAAACGCCTGGTATCTTTATAGTCCTGTCGGGT
TTCGCCACCTCTGACTTGAGCGTCGATTTTTGTGATGCTCGTCAGGGGGGCGGAGCCTATGGAAAAACGC
CAGCAACGCGGCCTTTTTACGGTTCCTGGCCTTTTGCTGGCCTTTTGCTCACATGTTCTTTCCTGCGTTA
TCCCCTGATTCTGTGGATAACCGTATTACCGCCATGCAT
