>Addgene plasmid #46347 | pTK47_mCherry-LGN-hardened | addgene partial sequence | sequence record 67895 | mCherry-F 5'-ccccgtaatgcagaagaaga-3'
GTACCCCGAGGACGGCGCCCTGAAGGGCGAGATCAAGCAGAGGCTGAAGCTGAAGGACGGCGGCCACTAC
GACGCTGAGGTCAAGACCACCTACAAGGCCAAGAAGCCCGTGCAGCTGCCCGGCGCCTACAACGTCAACA
TCAAGTTGGACATCACCTCCCACAACGAGGACTACACCATCGTGGAACAGTACGAACGCGCCGAGGGCCG
CCACTCCACCGGCGGCATGGACGAGCTGTACAAGTCCGGAGGGGATCGGTGGAGCTCCACCGGTGGCGGC
CGCTCTAGAGAGAATCTTTATTTTCAGGGCGCCGCCAAATTCAAAGAAACCGCTGCTGCTAAATTCGAAC
GCCAGCACATGGACAGCGGAGGTGGAGGTACTAGTCTCGAGATGAGAGAAGACCATTCTTTTCATGTTCG
TTACAGAATGGAAGCTTCTTGCCTAGAGCTGGCCTTGGAAGGGGAACGTCTATGTAAATCAGGAGACTGC
CGCGCTGGCGTGTCATTCTTTGAAGCTGCAGTTCAAGTTGGAACTGAAGACCTAAAAACACTTAGCGCTA
TTTACAGCCAGTTGGGCAATGCTTATTTCTATTTGCATGATTATGCCAAAGCATTAGAATATCACCATCA
TGATTTAACCCTTGCAAGGACTATTGGAGACCAGCTGGGGGAAGCGAAAGCTAGTGGTAATCTGGGAAAC
ACCTTAAAAGTTCTTGGGAATTTTGACGAAGCCATAGTTTGTTGTCAGCGACACCTAGATATTTCCAGAG
AGCTTAATGACAAGGTGGGAGAAGCAAGAGCACTTTACAATCTTGGGAATGTGTATCATGCCAAAGGGAA
AAGTTTTGGTTGCCCTG
