>Addgene plasmid #46347 | pTK47_mCherry-LGN-hardened | addgene partial sequence | sequence record 67908 | hLGN-F1 5'-gaccgagctgtagaagcaca-3'
TCATATACTTTACTTCAAGACTATGAAAAGGCCATTGATTATCATCTGAAGCACTTAGCAATTGCTCAAG
AGCTGAATGATAGAATTGGTGAAGGAAGAGCATGTTGGAGCTTAGGAAATGCATACACAGCACTAGGAAA
TCATGATCAAGCAATGCATTTTGCTGAAAAGCACTTGGAAATTTCAAGAGAGGTTGGGGATAAAAGTGGT
GAGTTGACTGCTCGTTTAAATCTCTCAGACCTTCAAATGGTTCTTGGTCTGAGCTACAGCACAAATAACT
CCATAATGTCTGAAAATACTGAAATTGATAGCAGTTTGAATGGTGTACGCCCCAAGTTGGGACGCCGGCA
TAGTATGGAAAATATGGAACTTATGAAGTTAACACCAGAAAAGGTACAGAACTGGAACAGTGAAATTCTT
GCTAAGCAAAAACCTCTTATTGCCAAACCTTCTGCAAAGCTACTCTTTGTCAACAGACTGAAGGGGAAAA
AATACAAAACGAATTCCTCCACTAAAGTTCTCCAAGATGCCAGTAATTCTATTGACCACCGAATTCCAAA
TTCTCAGAGGAAAATCAGTGCAGATACTATTGGAGATGAAGGGTTCTTTGACTTATTAAGCCGATTTCAA
AGCAATAGGATGGATGATCAGAGATGTTGCTTACAAGAAAAGAACTGCCATACAGCTTCAACAACAACTT
CCACTCCCCCTAAAATGATGCTAAAAACATCATCTGTTCCTGTGGTATCCCCCAACACGGATGAGTTTTT
AGATCTTCTTGCCAGCTCACAGAGTCGCCGTCTGGATGACCAGAGGGCTAGTTTCAGTAATTTGCCAGGG
CTTCGTCT
